>Addgene plasmid #60304 | pGL4.23 C3_22 | addgene partial sequence | sequence record 98005 | RVprimer3 5'-CTAGCAAAATAGGCTGTCCC-3'
TTTCTCTGGCCTAACTGGCCGGTACCTGAGCTCCCGTCGACGAATTCTGCAGATATCACAAGTTTGTACA
AAAAAGCAGGCTCCGCGGCCGCCCCCTTCACCCCTCTGTCTTCCTTCCACCATCAGGGACAGAAAGCGCT
GGCCAGAGTGGCTCTCCCTGCCCCTGCCTCTCCTTCCACCCCTCTCCCGATGTGCACACACAGCATTGTG
AGCTGTGAGCGTGAGAACAGGCCTTGGAGACTGGCAGGTGTGACTCATGGCTCTGCCATGCACTTACTGG
GTGGCCTTGGGCAGGTCACTTAACCCCTCAATTCCCTCTATTGAGGGATAATTGTGCCTGCCCCACCTGG
CAGCTGGAGAACTAATTAAATGAGATAATGTGTGTGGAGCACTTAGCACAGCTCCCAGAGGCGCCCGGAT
AAGTGCCCTGCAAATGCAATCACCCGCCCCCTCTCTGCCTCCTCTCCTCCCTCTGATCCTCACTCACCTC
TCTCTGCCTTCCCACACCTGATCCATGGACTGTGTCTTTCCAGGC
