>Addgene plasmid #60304 | pGL4.23 C3_22 | addgene partial sequence | sequence record 98068 | ColEterm 5'-agctgataccgctcgccgcagccgaacg-3'
AGTTGCATGATAAAGAAGACAGTCATAAGTGCGGCGACGATAGTCATGCCCCGCGCCCACCGGAAGGAGC
TGACTGGGTTGAAGGCTCTCAAGGGCATCGGTCGACGGATCCTTATCGATTTTACCACATTTGTAGAGGT
TTTACTTGCTTTAAAAAACCTCCCACACCTCCCCCTGAACCTGAAACATAAAATGAATGCAATTGTTGTT
GTTAACTTGTTTATTGCAGCTTATAATGGTTACAAATAAAGCAATAGCATCACAAATTTCACAAATAAAG
CATTTTTTTCACTGCATTCTAGTTGTGGTTTGTCCAAACTCATCAATGTATCTTATCATGTCTGCTCGAA
GCGGCCGGCCGCCCCGACTCTAGAATTATTACACGGCGATCTTGCCGCCCTTCTTGGCCTTAATGAGAAT
CTCGCGGATCTTGCGGGCGTCCAACTTGCCGGTCAGTCCTTTAGGCACCTCGTCCACGAACACAACACCA
CCGCGCAGCTTCTTGGCGGTTGTAACCTGGCTGGCCACATAGTCCACGATCTCCTTCTCGGTCATGGTTT
TACCGTGTTCCAGCACGACGACTGCGGCGGGCAGCTCGCC
