[The description below was written by a language model from this plasmid's Addgene catalogue record.]
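Description:
pGL4.23 C3_22 is a mammalian luciferase reporter plasmid built on pGL4.23-GW, a Gateway-adapted derivative of the pGL4.23 reporter vector with a listed backbone size of 4283 bp before insertion. It is propagated in E. coli under ampicillin selection. The record does not state the copy number or name the origin of replication, and no feature table is provided, so the exact layout of elements cannot be confirmed beyond the catalogue description.

The insert is a human genomic fragment annotated as a ZMIZ1 enhancer, a region classed as an active enhancer in human pancreatic islets. According to the depositor's coordinates it lies on chromosome 10 in the hg18 assembly and spans roughly 500 bp. It was introduced by Gateway recombination cloning and works with a minimal promoter that drives luc2, the firefly luciferase reporter gene. The catalogue lists luciferase as a C-terminal "tag" on the backbone, but the insert is a noncoding regulatory sequence, so luciferase here is a transcriptional reporter rather than a protein fusion partner. A minimal promoter gives only low basal transcription on its own, so any increase in luciferase signal after transfection reflects the enhancer activity of the cloned fragment in the cell type tested.

The construct is suited to transient transfection assays that measure enhancer strength and cell-type specificity. It comes from a study of pancreatic islet enhancer clusters and their enrichment for type 2 diabetes risk-associated variants.
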