Addgene plasmid #60304: pGL4.23 C3_22
Purpose: This plasmid contains a human pancreatic islet active enhancer, a minimal promoter and a luc2 gene.
Depositing lab: Jorge Ferrer. Depositing organization: Imperial College London. Publication: Pancreatic islet enhancer clusters enriched in type 2 diabetes risk-associated variants. Pasquali L, Gaulton KJ, Rodriguez-Segui SA, Mularoni L, Miguel-Escalada I, Akerman I, Tena JJ, Moran I, Gomez-Marin C, van de Bunt M, Ponsa-Cobas J, Castro N, Nammo T, Cebola I, Garcia-Hurtado J, Maestro MA, Pattou F, Piemonti L, Berney T, Gloyn AL, Ravassard P, Gomez-Skarmeta JL, Muller F, McCarthy MI, Ferrer J. Nat Genet. 2014 Feb;46(2):136-43. doi: 10.1038/ng.2870. Epub 2014 Jan 12. PubMed 24413736.
Backbone
  Vector backbone: pGL4.23-GW
  Backbone manufacturer: Ferrer Lab
  Backbone size w/o insert (bp): 4283
  Vector type: Mammalian Expression, Luciferase
Growth in bacteria
  Bacterial resistance: Ampicillin, 100 μg/mL
  Growth temperature: 37°C
  Growth strain: DH5alpha
  Copy number: Unknown
Gene/Insert
  Gene/Insert name: ZMIZ1 enhancer (alt name: ZMIZ1)
  Species: H. sapiens (human)
  Entrez Gene: ZMIZ1 (a.k.a. MIZ, RAI17, TRAFIP10, ZIMP10)
  Tag / fusion protein: Luciferase (C terminal on backbone)
  Cloning method: Gateway Cloning
  Sequencing primers: 5′ RVprimer3 (Promega): CTAGCAAAATAGGCTGTCCC
Terms and licenses: Academic/Nonprofit Terms; Industry Terms: Not Available to Industry
Depositor comments: chromosome : chr10; start: 80613972 end: 80614474 (genomic position corresponds to the version of the human genome hg18) Fw primer used for cloning: CACCCCTCTGTCTTCCTTCCACCA Rv primer used for cloning: CACGGCTCCATTGGCATCTCC
How to cite: pGL4.23 C3_22 was a gift from Jorge Ferrer (Addgene plasmid # 60304 ; http://n2t.net/addgene:60304 ; RRID:Addgene_60304)
